>Addgene plasmid #211705 | PM-RA | addgene full sequence | sequence record 419227 | Addgene NGS Result
TAGTTATTAATAGTAATCAATTACGGGGTCATTAGTTCATAGCCCATATATGGAGTTCCGCGTTACATAA
CTTACGGTAAATGGCCCGCCTGGCTGACCGCCCAACGACCCCCGCCCATTGACGTCAATAATGACGTATG
TTCCCATAGTAACGCCAATAGGGACTTTCCATTGACGTCAATGGGTGGAGTATTTACGGTAAACTGCCCA
CTTGGCAGTACATCAAGTGTATCATATGCCAAGTACGCCCCCTATTGACGTCAATGACGGTAAATGGCCC
GCCTGGCATTATGCCCAGTACATGACCTTATGGGACTTTCCTACTTGGCAGTACATCTACGTATTAGTCA
TCGCTATTACCATGGTGATGCGGTTTTGGCAGTACATCAATGGGCGTGGATAGCGGTTTGACTCACGGGG
ATTTCCAAGTCTCCACCCCATTGACGTCAATGGGAGTTTGTTTTGGCACCAAAATCAACGGGACTTTCCA
AAATGTCGTAACAACTCCGCCCCATTGACGCAAATGGGCGGTAGGCGTGTACGGTGGGAGGTCTATATAA
GCAGAGCTGGTTTAGTGAACCGTCAGATCCGCTAGCCACCATGGGCTGCGTGTGCAGCAGCAACCCCGAG
CTACCGGTCATGGTGAGCAAGAGCGAGGAGGTCATCAAAGAGTTCATGCGCTTCAAGGTGCGCTTGGAGG
GCTCCATGAACGGCCACGAGTTCGAGATCGAGGGCGAGGGCGAGGGCCGCCCCTACGAGGGCACCCAGAC
CGCCAAGCTGAAGGTGACCAAGGGCGGCCCCCTGCCCTTCGCCTGGGACATCCTGTCCCCCCAGATCATG
TACGGCTCCAAGGCGTACGTGAAGCACCCCGCCGACGTCCCCGATTACATGAAGCTGTCCTTCCCCGAGG
GCTTCAAGTGGGAGCGCGTGATGCACTTCGAGGACGGCGGTCTGGTGACCGTGACTCAGGACACCTCCCT
GCAGGACGGCACGCTGATCTACAAGGTGAAGATGCGCGGCACCAACTTCCCCCCCGACGGCCCCGTAATG
CAGAAGAAGACCTTGGGCTGGGATTATGCCACCGAGCGCCTGTACCCCGAAGACGGCGTGCTGAAGGGCG
AGCTTCTGGGGCGCCTGAAGCTGAAGGACGGCGGCCTCAACCTGGTGGAGTTCAAGACCATCTACATGGC
CAAGAAGCCCGTGCAACTGCCCGGCTACTACTTCGTGGACACCAAGCTGGGCATCACCTCCCACAACGAG
GACTACACCATCGTGGAACAGTACGAGCGCTCCGAGGGCCGCCACCACCTGGGCATGGACGAGCTGTACA
AGGGTACCTCTCGAGCTCAAGCTTCGAATTCTGCAGTCGACGGTACCGCGGGCCCGGGATCCACCGGATC
TAGATAACTGATCATAATCAGCCATACCACATTTGTAGAGGTTTTACTTGCTTTAAAAAACCTCCCACAC
CTCCCCCTGAACCTGAAACATAAAATGAATGCAATTGTTGTTGTTAACTTGTTTATTGCAGCTTATAATG
GTTACAAATAAAGCAATAGCATCACAAATTTCACAAATAAAGCATTTTTTTCACTGCATTCTAGTTGTGG
TTTGTCCAAACTCATCAATGTATCTTAAGGCGTAAATTGTAAGCGTTAATATTTTGTTAAAATTCGCGTT
AAATTTTTGTTAAATCAGCTCATTTTTTAACCAATAGGCCGAAATCGGCAAAATCCCTTATAAATCAAAA
GAATAGACCGAGATAGGGT
[37 nt withheld, positions 1770-1806]
AAAGAACGTGGACTCCAACGTCAAAGG
[49 nt withheld, positions 1834-1882]
T
[91 nt withheld, positions 1884-1974]
G
[124 nt withheld, positions 1976-2099]
CAGGTGGCACTTTTCGGGGAAATGTGCGCGGAACCCCTATTTGTTTATTTTTCTAAATACATTCAAATAT
GTATCCGCTCATGAGACAATAACCCTGATAAATGCTTCAATAATATTGAAAAAGGAAGAGTCCTGAGGCG
GAAAGAACCAGCTGTGGAATGTGTGTCAGTTAGGGTGTGGAAAGTCCCCAGGCTCCCCAGCAGGCAGAAG
TATGCAAAGCATGCATCTCAATTAGTCAGCAACCAGGTGTGGAAAGTCCCCAGGCTCCCCAGCAGGCAGA
AGTATGCAAAGCATGCATCTCAATTAGTCAGCAACCATAGTCCCGCCCCTAACTCCGCCCATCCCGCCCC
TAACTCCGCCCAGTTCCGCCCATTCTCCGCCCCATGGCTGACTAATTTTTTTTATTTATGCAGAGGCCGA
GGCCGCCTCGGCCTCTGAGCTATTCCAGAAGTAGTGAGGAGGCTTTTTTGGAGGCCTAGGCTTTTGCAAA
GATCGATCAAGAGACAGGATGAGGATCGTTTCGCATGATTGAACAAGATGGATTGCACGCAGGTTCTCCG
GCCGCTTGGGTGGAGAGGCTATTCGGCTATGACTGGGCACAACAGACAATCGGCTGCTCTGATGCCGCCG
TGTTCCGGCTGTCAGCGCAGGGGCGCCCGGTTCTTTTTGTCAAGACCGACCTGTCCGGTGCCCTGAATGA
ACTGCAAGACGAGGCAGCGCGGCTATCGTGGCTGGCCACGACGGGCGTTCCTTGCGCAGCTGTGCTCGAC
GTTGTCACTGAAGCGGGAAGGGACTGGCTGCTATTGGGCGAAGTGCCGGGGCAGGATCTCCTGTCATCTC
ACCTTGCTCCTGCCGAGAAAGTATCCATCATGGCTGATGCAATGCGGCGGCTGCATACGCTTGATCCGGC
TACCTGCCCATTCGACCACCAAGCGAAACATCGCATCGAGCGAGCACGTACTCGGATGGAAGCCGGTCTT
GTCGATCAGGATGATCTGGACGAAGAGCATCAGGGGCTCGCGCCAGCCGAACTGTTCGCCAGGCTCAAGG
CGAGCATGCCCGACGGCGAGGATCTCGTCGTGACCCATGGCGATGCCTGCTTGCCGAATATCATGGTGGA
AAATGGCCGCTTTTCTGGATTCATCGACTGTGGCCGGCTGGGTGTGGCGGACCGCTATCAGGACATAGCG
TTGGCTACCCGTGATATTGCTGAAGAGCTTGGCGGCGAATGGGCTGACCGCTTCCTCGTGCTTTACGGTA
TCGCCGCTCCCGATTCGCAGCGCATCGCCTTCTATCGCCTTCTTGACGAGTTCTTCTGAGCGGGACTCTG
GGGTTCGAAATGACCGACCAAGCGACGCCCAACCTGCCATCACGAGATTTCGATTCCACCGCCGCCTTCT
ATGAAAGGTTGGGCTTCGGAATCGTTTTCCGGGACGCCGGCTGGATGATCCTCCAGCGCGGGGATCTCAT
GCTGGAGTTCTTCGCCCACCCTAGGGGGAGGCTAACTGAAACACGGAAGGAGACAATACCGGAAGGAACC
CGCGCTATGACGGCAATAAAAAGACAGAATAAAACGCACGGTGTTGGGTCGTTTGTTCATAAACGCGGGG
TTCGGTCCCAGGGCTGGCACTCTGTCGATACCCCACCGAGACCCCATTGGGGCCAATACGCCCGCGTTTC
TTCCTTTTCCCCACCCCACCCCCCAAGTTCGGGTGAAGGCCCAGGGCTCGCAGCCAACGTCGGGGCGGCA
GGCCCTGCCATAGCCTCAGGTTACTCATATATACTTTAGATTGATTTAAAACTTCATTTTTAATTTAAAA
GGATCTAGGTGAAGATCCTTTTTGATAATCTCATGACCAAAATCCCTTAACGTGAGTTTTCGTTCCACTG
AGCGTCAGACCCCGTAGAAAAGATCAAAGGATCTTCTTGAGATCCTTTTTTTCTGCGCGTAATCTGCTGC
TTGCAAACAAAAAAACCACCGCTACCAGCGGTGGTTTGTTTGCCGGATCAAGAGCTACCAACTCTTTTTC
CGAAGGTAACTGGCTTCAGCAGAGCGCAGATACCAAATACTGTTCTTCTAGTGTAGCCGTAGTTAGGCCA
CCACTTCAAGAACTCTGTAGCACCGCCTACATACCTCGCTCTGCTAATCCTGTTACCAGTGGCTGCTGCC
AGTGGCGATAAGTCGTGTCTTACCGGGTTGGACTCAAGACGATAGTTACCGGATAAGGCGCAGCGGTCGG
GCTGAACGGGGGGTTCGTGCACACAGCCCAGCTTGGAGCGAACGACCTACACCGAACTGAGATACCTACA
GCGTGAGCTATGAGAAAGCGCCACGCTTCCCGAAGGGAGAAAGGCGGACAGGTATCCGGTAAGCGGCAGG
GTCGGAACAGGAGAGCGCACGAGGGAGCTTCCAGGGGGAAACGCCTGGTATCTTTATAGTCCTGTCGGGT
TTCGCCACCTCTGACTTGAGCGTCGATTTTTGTGATGCTCGTCAGGGGGGCGGAGCCTATGGAAAAACGC
CAGCAACGCGGCCTTTTTACGGTTCCTGGCCTTTTGCTGGCCTTTTGCTCACATGTTCTTTCCTGCGTTA
TCCCCTGATTCTGTGGATAACCGTATTACCGCCATGCAT
Features (pLannotate 1.2.2; 14 found; start..end, strand, type, name):
     61..364     +  enhancer       CMV enhancer: human cytomegalovirus immediate early enhancer
    365..568     +  promoter       CMV promoter: human cytomegalovirus (CMV) immediate early promoter
    640..1332    +  CDS            dTomato: dTomato is a basic (constitutively fluorescent) orange fluorescent protein published in 2004, derived from Discosoma sp.. It is reported to be a somewhat slowly-maturing dimer with low acid sensitivity.
   1340..1392    +  misc_feature   MCS: multiple cloning site
   1409..1493    +  CDS            large T antigen (fragment): large T antigen from SV40 (simian virus 40)
   1516..1637    +  polyA_signal   SV40 poly(A) signal: SV40 polyadenylation signal
   1671..2099    -  rep_origin     f1 ori (sequence partly withheld): f1 bacteriophage origin of replication; arrow indicates direction of (+) strand synthesis
   2126..2230    +  promoter       AmpR promoter: bla
   2232..2589    +  promoter       SV40 promoter: SV40 enhancer and early promoter
   2624..3418    +  CDS            NeoR/KanR: aminoglycoside phosphotransferase from Tn5; aph(3')-II (or nptII); confers resistance to neomycin, kanamycin, and G418 (Geneticin®)
   3439..3591    +  CDS            ble (fragment): BLE_KLEPN - Experimental evidence at protein level: Swiss-Prot protein existence level 1. Binding protein with a strong affinity to the bleomycin family of antibiotics. Binds to CL990; an antimitotic-antibiotic compound. From Klebsiella pneumoniae.
   3650..3697    +  polyA_signal   HSV TK poly(A) signal: herpes simplex virus thymidine kinase polyadenylation signal (Cole and Stacy, 1985)
   3788..3804    -  polyA_signal   bGH poly(A) signal (fragment): bovine growth hormone polyadenylation signal
   4026..4614    +  rep_origin     ori: high-copy-number ColE1/pMB1/pBR322/pUC origin of replication
