[The description below was written by a language model from this plasmid's Addgene catalogue record and pLannotate feature annotations shown in this document.]
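Description:
PM-RA is a 4,728 bp mammalian expression plasmid built on the Clontech pEGFP-C1 backbone. The original EGFP coding region appears to have been replaced, since no EGFP feature is annotated, by a 765 bp synthetic insert cloned between NheI and EcoRI. The insert encodes the N-terminal lipidation signal of the kinase Lck fused upstream of RA, the red "A" subunit of a dimerization-dependent fluorescent protein (ddFP) pair. Transcription is driven by the human CMV immediate early enhancer and promoter and terminated by the SV40 polyadenylation signal. The automated annotation labels the fluorescent protein coding sequence as dTomato. This reflects sequence similarity, as RA belongs to the same Discosoma-derived red fluorescent protein family. The short Lck motif preceding it is not annotated separately.

The plasmid is maintained at high copy in E. coli through a pUC-type ColE1 origin and also carries an f1 origin. A single NeoR/KanR (aminoglycoside phosphotransferase) gene is placed behind tandem bacterial (bla) and SV40 early promoters and followed by the HSV TK polyadenylation signal. It gives kanamycin resistance in bacteria and G418 selection in mammalian cells. The small large T antigen, ble and bGH fragments in the feature table are partial matches to backbone sequence rather than functional elements.

The Lck lipidation signal anchors RA to the plasma membrane. ddFP A subunits are only weakly fluorescent alone and brighten on heterodimerization with a non-fluorescent B partner, so PM-RA serves as the membrane-resident half of a proximity reporter. The associated publication concerns a GRAM domain-based biosensor for accessible cholesterol, which suggests use in detecting recruitment of a B-tagged protein to the plasma membrane. The record does not name the partner construct.
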