Addgene plasmid #211705: PM-RA
Purpose: Expression of a dimerization-dependent fluorescent protein (ddFP) subunit (RA) fused with plasma membrane (PM) targetting motif of Lck in mammalian cells
Depositing lab: Yasunori Saheki. Depositing organization: Nanyang Technological University (NTU). Publication: Visualization of accessible cholesterol using a GRAM domain-based biosensor. Koh DHZ, Naito T, Na M, Yeap YJ, Rozario P, Zhong FL, Lim KL, Saheki Y. Nat Commun. 2023 Oct 25;14(1):6773. doi: 10.1038/s41467-023-42498-7. PubMed 37880244.
Backbone
  Vector backbone: pEGFP-C1
  Backbone manufacturer: Clontech
  Total vector size (bp): 4728
  Vector type: Mammalian Expression
  Selectable markers: Neomycin (select with G418)
Growth in bacteria
  Bacterial resistance: Kanamycin, 50 μg/mL
  Growth temperature: 37°C
  Growth strain: DH5alpha
  Copy number: High Copy
Gene/Insert
  Gene/Insert name: PM-targetted RA (alt name: Lck N-terminal lipidation signal fused with RA)
  Species: Synthetic
  Insert size (bp): 765
  GenBank ID: NM_001162433.2
  Entrez Gene: Lck (a.k.a. Hck-3, Lsk, Lskt, p56<lck>, p56Lck)
  Promoter: CMV
  Tag / fusion protein: RA (C terminal on insert)
  Cloning method: Restriction Enzyme; 5′ cloning site NheI (not destroyed); 3′ cloning site EcoRI (not destroyed)
  Sequencing primers: 5′ CMV Forward; 3′ SV40pA-R
Terms and licenses: Academic/Nonprofit Terms; Industry Terms: Not Available to Industry
How to cite: PM-RA was a gift from Yasunori Saheki (Addgene plasmid # 211705 ; http://n2t.net/addgene:211705 ; RRID:Addgene_211705)
